>Addgene plasmid #217100 | pMV-Mariner-2_AMi | addgene full sequence | sequence record 443546 | Addgene NGS Result
AAAAATAAACAAATAGGGGTTCCGCGCACATTTCCCCGAAAAGTGCCACCTGACGTCTAAGAAACCATTA
TTATCATGACATTAACCTATAAAAATAGGCGTATCACGAGGCCCTTTCGTTGTAAAACGACGGCCAGTCG
AACCACGCAATGCGTCTCGATCCGCAGTGTCTTGCGTCTCTCAATTGTACAGGCAGTCCTCGACTTACAG
CGCCTCGACTTATGGCGATCCGCACTTGCGGCGCTCCGCCATTTACACCCATGTTATTACTTACGGCGCT
GGATCCTCGCACTTACGGCATGATGGCCAGTGCCATACATCATCCAGTCAGTCTGCTTCCTCATGTGCTC
CGTGTGCTCCTGCTTCCTGATGTGCTCCGGCGCATAAGTTTCTGTATTCTTGTATTCTTTGGATTCTTAG
TGCTTGTGTTAAGCTTTTTTATGTCAGGTTTCGTCTGCTTCCTGATGTTAGTGTTTTGTTTCTTTATATA
TTCAGTCCTTAAAAATGGCTGATAAAAGGAAAAGGCAGTGCTCTAGTGATGGTGACGGTTCTGATAAGAA
ATGGAGAAAAGCCATCACATTAGAGGTGAAAGCCAACGTGATCAAGCTTAGCGAGAGTGGTTTGTCGCAA
ACTGAAATCGGTAGGCGATTGGACCTAGCTCGTACTACTGTGCAAACTATTATTAGAGAAAAGGGATAAA
ATAAGTGGTGAAATTAAAAGTGTGGCCTCATTGCAATCCACTATTATAAGGCAACGTGCAGGACTTGTGG
CTGAGACCGGTGCTAGCAATTCTACCGGGTAGGGGAGGCGCTTTTCCCAAGGCAGTCTGGAGCATGCGCT
TTAGCAGCCCCGCTGGGCACTTGGCGCTACACAAGTGGCCTCTGGCCTCGCACACATTCCACATCCACCG
GTAGGCGCCAACCGGCTCCGTTCTTTGGTGGCCCCTTCGCGCCACCTTCTACTCCTCCCCTAGTCAGGAA
GTTCCCCCCCGCCCCGCAGCTCGCGTCGTGCAGGACGTGACAAATGGAAGTAGCACGTCTCACTAGTCTC
GTGCAGATGGACAGCACCGCTGAGCAATGGAAGCGGGTAGGCCTTTGGGGCAGCGGCCAATAGCAGCTTT
GCTCCTTCGCTTTCTGGGCTCAGAGGCTGGGAAGGGGTGGGTCCGGGGGCGGGCTCAGGGGCGGGCTCAG
GGGCGGGGCGGGCGCCCGAAGGTCCTCCGGAGGCCCGGCATTCTGCACGCTTCAAAAGCGCACGTCTGCC
GCGCTGTTCTCCTCTTCCTCATCTCCGGGCCTTTCGACCTGCAGCCAACGCCACCATGGGGACCGAGTAC
AAGCCCACGGTGCGCCTCGCCACCCGCGACGACGTCCCCCGGGCCGTACGCACCCTCGCCGCCGCGTTCG
CCGACTACCCCGCCACGCGCCACACCGTCGACCCGGACCGCCACATCGAGCGGGTCACCGAGCTGCAAGA
ACTCTTCCTCACGCGCGTCGGGCTCGACATCGGCAAGGTGTGGGTCGCGGACGACGGCGCCGCGGTGGCG
GTCTGGACCACGCCGGAGAGCGTCGAAGCGGGGGCGGTGTTCGCCGAGATCGGCCCGCGCATGGCCGAGT
TGAGCGGTTCCCGGCTGGCCGCGCAGCAACAGATGGAAGGCCTCCTGGCGCCGCACCGGCCCAAGGAGCC
CGCGTGGTTCCTGGCCACCGTCGGCGTCTCGCCCGACCACCAGGGCAAGGGTCTGGGCAGCGCCGTCGTG
CTCCCCGGAGTGGAGGCGGCCGAGCGCGCCGGGGTGCCCGCCTTCCTGGAGACCTCCGCGCCCCGCAACC
TCCCCTTCTACGAGCGGCTCGGCTTCACCGTCACCGCCGACGTCGAGGTGCCCGAAGGACCGCGCACCTG
GTGCATGACCCGCAAGCCCGGTGCCATCGATGCCACTAACTTCTCCCTGTTGAAACAAGCAGGGGATGTC
GAAGAGAATCCCGGGCCAATGGTGAGCAAGGGCGAGGAGCTGTTCACCGGGGTGGTGCCCATCCTGGTCG
AGCTGGACGGCGACGTAAACGGCCACAAGTTCAGCGTGTCCGGCGAGGGCGAGGGCGATGCCACCTACGG
CAAGCTGACCCTGAAGTTCATCTGCACCACCGGCAAGCTGCCCGTGCCCTGGCCCACCCTCGTGACCACC
CTGACCTACGGCGTGCAGTGCTTCAGCCGCTACCCCGACCACATGAAGCAGCACGACTTCTTCAAGTCCG
CCATGCCCGAAGGCTACGTCCAGGAGCGCACCATCTTCTTCAAGGACGACGGCAACTACAAGACCCGCGC
CGAGGTGAAGTTCGAGGGCGACACCCTGGTGAACCGCATCGAGCTGAAGGGCATCGACTTCAAGGAGGAC
GGCAACATCCTGGGGCACAAGCTGGAGTACAACTACAACAGCCACAACGTCTATATCATGGCCGACAAGC
AGAAGAACGGCATCAAGGTGAACTTCAAGATCCGCCACAACATCGAGGACGGCAGCGTGCAGCTCGCCGA
CCACTACCAGCAGAACACCCCCATCGGCGACGGCCCCGTGCTGCTGCCCGACAACCACTACCTGAGCACC
CAGTCCGCCCTGAGCAAAGACCCCAACGAGAAGCGCGATCACATGGTCCTGCTGGAGTTCGTGACCGCCG
CCGGGATCACTCTCGGCATGGACGAGCTGTACAAGTAATTAATTAAGCTCGCTGATCAGCCTCGACTGTG
CCTTCTAGTTGCCAGCCATCTGTTGTTTGCCCCTCCCCCGTGCCTTCCTTGACCCTGGAAGGTGCCACTC
CCACTGTCCTTTCCTAATAAAATGAGGAAATTGCATCGCATTGTCTGAGTAGGTGTCATTCTATTCTGGG
GGGTGGGGTGGGGCAGGACAGCAAGGGGGAGGATTGGGAAGACAATAGCAGGCATGCTGGGGATGCGGTG
GGCTCTATGGCTTCTGAGGCGCGCCCTCGAGATAAAATTAAATAGTTGATTTAAATATGGTGTTTATGGT
CATTTCTATAAAAAGTTGGGCATCAGGCCCTTGGTCAGGAACGTAACCCCCTATTATAACATTGTTTCTA
TGGGAAAATCAGATTCGACTTACATCGTTTTGACTTACAGCGCCTTTTCCAGGAACGTAACCCGCTGTAA
GTGCGAGGACTGCCTGTAGGGCCCAGAGACGGAGTCACTGCCAACCGAGACGGTCATAGCTGTTTCCTGT
GTGCCGCTTCCTCGCTCACTGACTCGCTGCGCTCGGTCGTTCGGCTGCGGCGAGCGGTATCAGCTCACTC
AAAGGCGGTAATACGGTTACCCACAGAATCAGGGGATAACGCAGGAAAGAACATGTGAGCAAAAGGCCAG
CAAAAGGCCAGGAACCGTAAAAAGGCCGCGTTGCTGGCGTTTTTCCATAGGCTCCGCCCCCCTGACGAGC
ATCACAAAAATCGACGCTCAAGTCAGAGGTGGCGAAACCCGACAGGACTATAAAGATACCAGGCGTTTCC
CCCTGGAAGCTCCCTCGTGCGCTCTCCTGTTCCGACCCTGCCGCTTACCGGATACCTGTCCGCCTTTCTC
CCTTCGGGAAGCGTGGCGCTTTCTCATAGCTCACGCTGTAGGTATCTCAGTTCGGTGTAGGTCGTTCGCT
CCAAGCTGGGCTGTGTGCACGAACCCCCCGTTCAGCCCGACCGCTGCGCCTTATCCGGTAACTATCGTCT
TGAGTCCAACCCGGTAAGACACGACTTATCGCCACTGGCAGCAGCCACTGGTAACAGGATTAGCAGAGCG
AGGTATGTAGGCGGTGCTACAGAGTTCTTGAAGTGGTGGCCTAACTACGGCTACACTAGAAGAACAGTAT
TTGGTATCTGCGCTCTGCTGAAGCCAGTTACCTTCGGAAAAAGAGTTGGTAGCTCTTGATCCGGCAAACA
AACCACCGCTGGTAGCGGTGGTTTTTTTGTTTGCAAGCAGCAGATTACGCGCAGAAAAAAAGGATCTCAA
GAAGATCCTTTGATCTTTTCTACGGGGTCTGACGCTCAGTGGAACGAAAACTCACGTTAAGGGATTTTGG
TCATGAGATTATCAAAAAGGATCTTCACCTAGATCCTTTTAAATTAAAAATGAAGTTTTAAATCAATCTA
AAGTATATATGAGTAAACTTGGTCTGACAGTTACCAATGCTTAATCAGTGAGGCACCTATCTCAGCGATC
TGTCTCTTTCGTTCATCCATAGTTGCCTGACTCCCCGTCGTGTAGATAACTACGATACGGGAGGGCTTAC
CATCTGGCCCCAGTGCTGCAATAATACCGCGGGACCCACGCTCACCGGCTCCAGATTTATCAGCAATAAA
CCAGCCAGCCGGAAGGGCCGAGCGCAGAAGTGGTCCTGCAACTTTATCCGCCTCCATCCAGTCTATTAAT
TGTTGCCGGGAAGCTAGAGTAAGTAGTTCGCCAGTTAATAGTTTGCGCAACGTTGTTGCCATCGCTACAG
GCATCGTGGTATCACGCTCGTCGTTTGGTATGGCTTCATTCAGCTCCGGTTCCCAACGATCAAGGCGAGT
TACATGATCCCCCATGTTGCGCAAAAAAGCGGTTAGCTCCTTCGGTCCTCCGATCGTTGTCAGAAGTAAG
TTGGCCGCCGTGTTATCACTCATGGTTATGGCAGCACTACATAATTCTCTTACTGTCATGCCATCCGTAA
GATGCTTTTCTGTGACTGGTGAGTACTCAACCAAGTCATTCTGAGAATAGTGTATGCGGCGACCGAGTTG
CTCTTGCCCGGCGTCAATACGGGATAATACCGCGCCACATAGCAGAACTTTAAAAGTGCTCATCATTGGA
AAACGTTCTTCGGGGCGAAAACTCTCAAGGATCTTACCGCTGTTGAGATCCAGTTCGATGTAACCCACTC
GTGCACCCAACTGATCTTCAGCATCTTTTACTTTCACCAGCGTTTCTGGGTGAGCAAAAACAGGAAGGCA
AAATGCCGCAAAAAAGGGAATAAGGGCGACACGGAAATGTTGAATACTCATACTCTTCCTTTTTCAATAT
TATTGAAGCATTTATCAGGGTTATTGTCTCATGAGCGGATACATATTTGAATGTATTTAG
Features (pLannotate 1.2.2; 8 found; start..end, strand, type, name):
    118..138     -  CDS            lacZα (fragment): LacZα fragment of β-galactosidase; lacZ fragment
    797..1296    +  promoter       PGK promoter: mouse phosphoglycerate kinase 1 promoter
   1321..1915    +  CDS            PuroR (fragment): puromycin N-acetyltransferase; pac from Streptomyces alboniger; confers resistance to puromycin
   1979..2698    +  CDS            EGFP: the original enhanced GFP (Yang et al., 1996) mammalian codon-optimized
   2726..2950    +  polyA_signal   bGH poly(A) signal: bovine growth hormone polyadenylation signal
   3402..3990    -  rep_origin     ori: high-copy-number ColE1/pMB1/pBR322/pUC origin of replication
   4161..5021    -  CDS            AmpR: β-lactamase; bla; confers resistance to ampicillin, carbenicillin, and related antibiotics
   5022..26      -  promoter       AmpR promoter (across the origin): bla
