[The description below was written by a language model from this plasmid's Addgene catalogue record and pLannotate feature annotations shown in this document.]
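Description:
pMV-Mariner-2_AMi is a roughly 5.1 kb donor plasmid for the Mariner-2_AMi DNA transposon, built on the pMV backbone and catalogued as a mammalian expression vector. It is propagated in E. coli as a high-copy plasmid through a ColE1/pUC-type origin and selected with ampicillin via the β-lactamase gene and its native promoter. A short remnant of lacZα is also detected, presumably left over from the cloning region of the parent vector.

The recorded insert is a synthetic version of the terminal inverted repeats (TIRs) of Mariner-2_AMi, the sequences that a cognate transposase recognises in order to excise and reintegrate the intervening DNA by a cut-and-paste mechanism. The automated feature table does not annotate the TIRs themselves, so their exact positions are not given, but unannotated stretches lie on either side of the mammalian cassette, consistent with the repeats flanking it as cargo. That cassette consists of the mouse PGK promoter driving a puromycin N-acetyltransferase coding sequence (called as a fragment) followed closely by EGFP and a bGH polyadenylation signal. The short gap between the two reading frames suggests a linked or co-translated arrangement, though the record does not name any linker or 2A element.

No transposase gene is annotated, so the enzyme would have to be supplied in trans from a separate helper construct. Stable puromycin resistance and EGFP fluorescence then serve as readouts of genomic integration. The plasmid comes from a survey that tested many DNA transposons for activity in human cells as candidate genome engineering tools.
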