Addgene plasmid #217100: pMV-Mariner-2_AMi
Purpose: Donor plasmid of Mariner-2_AMi Transposon
Depositing lab: Haoyi Wang. Depositing organization: Institute of Zoology, Chinese Academy of Sciences. Publication: Heterologous survey of 130 DNA transposons in human cells highlights their functional divergence and expands the genome engineering toolbox. Zhang T, Tan S, Tang N, Li Y, Zhang C, Sun J, Guo Y, Gao H, Cai Y, Sun W, Wang C, Fu L, Ma H, Wu Y, Hu X, Zhang X, Gee P, Yan W, Zhao Y, Chen Q, Guo B, Wang H, Zhang YE. Cell. 2024 Jul 11;187(14):3741-3760.e30. doi: 10.1016/j.cell.2024.05.007. Epub 2024 Jun 5. PubMed 38843831.
Backbone
  Vector backbone: pMV
  Vector type: Mammalian Expression
Growth in bacteria
  Bacterial resistance: Ampicillin, 100 μg/mL
  Growth temperature: 37°C
  Growth strain: DH5alpha
  Copy number: High Copy
Gene/Insert
  Gene/Insert name: TIRs of Mariner-2_AMi transposon (alt name: Mariner-2_AMi)
  Species: Synthetic
  Cloning method: Restriction Enzyme; 5′ cloning site Unknown (unknown if destroyed); 3′ cloning site Unknown (unknown if destroyed)
Terms and licenses: Academic/Nonprofit Terms; Industry Terms: Not Available to Industry
How to cite: pMV-Mariner-2_AMi was a gift from Haoyi Wang (Addgene plasmid # 217100 ; http://n2t.net/addgene:217100 ; RRID:Addgene_217100)
